>Addgene plasmid #156477 | pETM33_Nsp8 | addgene full sequence | sequence record 307732 | Addgene NGS Result
TTGAGATCCTTTTTTTCTGCGCGTAATCTGCTGCTTGCAAACAAAAAAACCACCGCTACCAGCGGTGGTT
TGTTTGCCGGATCAAGAGCTACCAACTCTTTTTCCGAAGGTAACTGGCTTCAGCAGAGCGCAGATACCAA
ATACTGTCCTTCTAGTGTAGCCGTAGTTAGGCCACCACTTCAAGAACTCTGTAGCACCGCCTACATACCT
CGCTCTGCTAATCCTGTTACCAGTGGCTGCTGCCAGTGGCGATAAGTCGTGTCTTACCGGGTTGGACTCA
AGACGATAGTTACCGGATAAGGCGCAGCGGTCGGGCTGAACGGGGGGTTCGTGCACACAGCCCAGCTTGG
AGCGAACGACCTACACCGAACTGAGATACCTACAGCGTGAGCTATGAGAAAGCGCCACGCTTCCCGAAGG
GAGAAAGGCGGACAGGTATCCGGTAAGCGGCAGGGTCGGAACAGGAGAGCGCACGAGGGAGCTTCCAGGG
GGAAACGCCTGGTATCTTTATAGTCCTGTCGGGTTTCGCCACCTCTGACTTGAGCGTCGATTTTTGTGAT
GCTCGTCAGGGGGGCGGAGCCTATGGAAAAACGCCAGCAACGCGGCCTTTTTACGGTTCCTGGCCTTTTG
CTGGCCTTTTGCTCACATGTTCTTTCCTGCGTTATCCCCTGATTCTGTGGATAACCGTATTACCGCCTTT
GAGTGAGCTGATACCGCTCGCCGCAGCCGAACGACCGAGCGCAGCGAGTCAGTGAGCGAGGAAGCGGAAG
AGCGCCTGATGCGGTATTTTCTCCTTACGCATCTGTGCGGTATTTCACACCGCAATGGTGCACTCTCAGT
ACAATCTGCTCTGATGCCGCATAGTTAAGCCAGTATACACTCCGCTATCGCTACGTGACTGGGTCATGGC
TGCGCCCCGACACCCGCCAACACCCGCTGACGCGCCCTGACGGGCTTGTCTGCTCCCGGCATCCGCTTAC
AGACAAGCTGTGACCGTCTCCGGGAGCTGCATGTGTCAGAGGTTTTCACCGTCATCACCGAAACGCGCGA
GGCAGCTGCGGTAAAGCTCATCAGCGTGGTCGTGAAGCGATTCACAGATGTCTGCCTGTTCATCCGCGTC
CAGCTCGTTGAGTTTCTCCAGAAGCGTTAATGTCTGGCTTCTGATAAAGCGGGCCATGTTAAGGGCGGTT
TTTTCCTGTTTGGTCACTGATGCCTCCGTGTAAGGGGGATTTCTGTTCATGGGGGTAATGATACCGATGA
AACGAGAGAGGATGCTCACGATACGGGTTACTGATGATGAACATGCCCGGTTACTGGAACGTTGTGAGGG
TAAACAACTGGCGGTATGGATGCGGCGGGACCAGAGAAAAATCACTCAGGGTCAATGCCAGCGCTTCGTT
AATACAGATGTAGGTGTTCCACAGGGTAGCCAGCAGCATCCTGCGATGCAGATCCGGAACATAATGGTGC
AGGGCGCTGACTTCCGCGTTTCCAGACTTTACGAAACACGGAAACCGAAGACCATTCATGTTGTTGCTCA
GGTCGCAGACGTTTTGCAGCAGCAGTCGCTTCACGTTCGCTCGCGTATCGGTGATTCATTCTGCTAACCA
GTAAGGCAACCCCGCCAGCCTAGCCGGGTCCTCAACGACAGGAGCACGATCATGCGCACCCGTGGGGCCG
CCATGCCGGCGATAATGGCCTGCTTCTCGCCGAAACGTTTGGTGGCGGGACCAGTGACGAAGGCTTGAGC
GAGGGCGTGCAAGATTCCGAATACCGCAAGCGACAGGCCGATCATCGTCGCGCTCCAGCGAAAGCGGTCC
TCGCCGAAAATGACCCAGAGCGCTGCCGGCACCTGTCCTACGAGTTGCATGATAAAGAAGACAGTCATAA
GTGCGGCGACGATAGTCATGCCCCGCGCCCACCGGAAGGAGCTGACTGGGTTGAAGGCTCTCAAGGGCAT
CGGTCGAGATCCCGGTGCCTAATGAGTGAGCTAACTTACATTAATTGCGTTGCGCTCACTGCCCGCTTTC
CAGTCGGGAAACCTGTCGTGCCAGCTGCATTAATGAATCGGCCAACGCGCGGGGAGAGGCGGTTTGCGTA
TTGGGCGCCAGGGTGGTTTTTCTTTTCACCAGTGAGACGGGCAACAGCTGATTGCCCTTCACCGCCTGGC
CCTGAGAGAGTTGCAGCAAGCGGTCCACGCTGGTTTGCCCCAGCAGGCGAAAATCCTGTTTGATGGTGGT
TAACGGCGGGATATAACATGAGCTGTCTTCGGTATCGTCGTATCCCACTACCGAGATATCCGCACCAACG
CGCAGCCCGGACTCGGTAATGGCGCGCATTGCGCCCAGCGCCATCTGATCGTTGGCAACCAGCATCGCAG
TGGGAACGATGCCCTCATTCAGCATTTGCATGGTTTGTTGAAAACCGGACATGGCACTCCAGTCGCCTTC
CCGTTCCGCTATCGGCTGAATTTGATTGCGAGTGAGATATTTATGCCAGCCAGCCAGACGCAGACGCGCC
GAGACAGAACTTAATGGGCCCGCTAACAGCGCGATTTGCTGGTGACCCAATGCGACCAGATGCTCCACGC
CCAGTCGCGTACCGTCTTCATGGGAGAAAATAATACTGTTGATGGGTGTCTGGTCAGAGACATCAAGAAA
TAACGCCGGAACATTAGTGCAGGCAGCTTCCACAGCAATGGCATCCTGGTCATCCAGCGGATAGTTAATG
ATCAGCCCACTGACGCGTTGCGCGAGAAGATTGTGCACCGCCGCTTTACAGGCTTCGACGCCGCTTCGTT
CTACCATCGACACCACCACGCTGGCACCCAGTTGATCGGCGCGAGATTTAATCGCCGCGACAATTTGCGA
CGGCGCGTGCAGGGCCAGACTGGAGGTGGCAACGCCAATCAGCAACGACTGTTTGCCCGCCAGTTGTTGT
GCCACGCGGTTGGGAATGTAATTCAGCTCCGCCATCGCCGCTTCCACTTTTTCCCGCGTTTTCGCAGAAA
CGTGGCTGGCCTGGTTCACCACGCGGGAAACGGTCTGATAAGAGACACCGGCATACTCTGCGACATCGTA
TAACGTTACTGGTTTCACATTCACCACCCTGAATTGACTCTCTTCCGGGCGCTATCATGCCATACCGCGA
AAGGTTTTGCGCCATTCGATGGTGTCCGGGATCTCGACGCTCTCCCTTATGCGACTCCTGCATTAGGAAG
CAGCCCAGTAGTAGGTTGAGGCCGTTGAGCACCGCCGCCGCAAGGAATGGTGCATGCAAGGAGATGGCGC
CCAACAGTCCCCCGGCCACGGGGCCTGCCACCATACCCACGCCGAAACAAGCGCTCATGAGCCCGAAGTG
GCGAGCCCGATCTTCCCCATCGGTGATGTCGGCGATATAGGCGCCAGCAACCGCACCTGTGGCGCCGGTG
ATGCCGGCCACGATGCGTCCGGCGTAGAGGATCGAGATCTCGATCCCGCGAAATTAATACGACTCACTAT
AGGGGAATTGTGAGCGGATAACAATTCCCCTCTAGAAATAATTTTGTTTAACTTTAAGAAGGAGATATAC
CATGAAACATCACCATCACCATCACAACACTAGTAGCAATTCCATGTCCCCTATACTAGGTTATTGGAAA
ATTAAGGGCCTTGTGCAACCCACTCGACTTCTTTTGGAATATCTTGAAGAAAAATATGAAGAGCATTTGT
ATGAGCGCGATGAAGGTGATAAATGGCGAAACAAAAAGTTTGAATTGGGTTTGGAGTTTCCCAATCTTCC
TTATTATATTGATGGTGATGTTAAATTAACACAGTCTATGGCCATCATACGTTATATAGCTGACAAGCAC
AACATGTTGGGTGGTTGTCCAAAAGAGCGTGCAGAGATTTCAATGCTTGAAGGAGCGGTTTTGGATATTA
GATACGGTGTTTCGAGAATTGCATATAGTAAAGACTTTGAAACTCTCAAAGTTGATTTTCTTAGCAAGCT
ACCTGAAATGCTGAAAATGTTCGAAGATCGTTTATGTCATAAAACATATTTAAATGGTGATCATGTAACC
CATCCTGACTTCATGTTGTATGACGCTCTTGATGTTGTTTTATACATGGACCCAATGTGCCTGGATGCGT
TCCCAAAATTAGTTTGTTTTAAAAAACGTATTGAAGCTATCCCACAAATTGATAAGTACTTGAAATCCAG
CAAGTATATAGCATGGCCTTTGCAGGGCTGGCAAGCCACGTTTGGTGGTGGCGACCATCCTCCAAAATCG
GATCTGGAAGTTCTGTTCCAGGGGCCCATGGACGGTGCGATCGCGAGCGAGTTCAGCAGCCTGCCGAGCT
ACGCGGCGTTTGCGACCGCGCAAGAGGCGTATGAACAGGCGGTGGCGAACGGCGACAGCGAAGTGGTTCT
GAAGAAACTGAAGAAAAGCCTGAACGTTGCGAAGAGCGAGTTCGACCGTGATGCGGCGATGCAGCGTAAG
CTGGAAAAAATGGCGGACCAGGCGATGACCCAAATGTACAAGCAGGCGCGTAGCGAGGATAAGCGTGCGA
AAGTGACCAGCGCGATGCAGACCATGCTGTTTACCATGCTGCGTAAACTGGACAACGATGCGCTGAACAA
CATCATTAACAACGCGCGTGACGGTTGCGTTCCGCTGAACATCATTCCGCTGACCACCGCGGCGAAGCTG
ATGGTGGTTATCCCGGACTACAACACCTATAAAAACACCTGCGATGGCACCACCTTCACCTATGCGAGCG
CGCTGTGGGAGATTCAGCAAGTGGTTGACGCGGATAGCAAGATCGTGCAACTGAGCGAAATTAGCATGGA
TAACAGCCCGAACCTGGCGTGGCCGCTGATTGTGACCGCGCTGCGTGCGAACAGCGCGGTTAAACTGCAG
TAAGAATTCGAGCTCCGTCGACAAGCTTGCGGCCGCACTCGAGCACCACCACCACCACCACTGAGATCCG
GCTGCTAACAAAGCCCGAAAGGAAGCTGAGTTGGCTGCTGCCACCGCTGAGCAATAACTAGCATAACCCC
TTGGGGCCTCTAAACGGGTCTTGAGGGGTTTTTTGCTGAAAGGAGGAACTATATCCGGATTGGCGAATGG
G
[124 nt withheld, positions 5112-5235]
C
[91 nt withheld, positions 5237-5327]
A
[49 nt withheld, positions 5329-5377]
CCTTTGACGTTGGAGTCCACGTTCTTTAATAGTGGACTCTTGTTCCAAACTGGAACAACACTCAACCCTA
TCTCGGTCTATTCTTTTGATTTATAAGGGATTTTGCCGATTTCGGCCTATTGGTTAAAAAATGAGCTGAT
TTAACAAAAATTTAACGCGAATTTTAACAAAATATTAACGCTTACAATTTAGGTGGCACTTTTCGGGGAA
ATGTGCGCGGAACCCCTATTTGTTTATTTTTCTAAATACATTCAAATATGTATCCGCTCATGAATTAATT
CTTAGAAAAACTCATCGAGCATCAAATGAAACTGCAATTTATTCATATCAGGATTATCAATACCATATTT
TTGAAAAAGCCGTTTCTGTAATGAAGGAGAAAACTCACCGAGGCAGTTCCATAGGATGGCAAGATCCTGG
TATCGGTCTGCGATTCCGACTCGTCCAACATCAATACAACCTATTAATTTCCCCTCGTCAAAAATAAGGT
TATCAAGTGAGAAATCACCATGAGTGACGACTGAATCCGGTGAGAATGGCAAAAGTTTATGCATTTCTTT
CCAGACTTGTTCAACAGGCCAGCCATTACGCTCGTCATCAAAATCACTCGCATCAACCAAACCGTTATTC
ATTCGTGATTGCGCCTGAGCGAGACGAAATACGCGATCGCTGTTAAAAGGACAATTACAAACAGGAATCG
AATGCAACCGGCGCAGGAACACTGCCAGCGCATCAACAATATTTTCACCTGAATCAGGATATTCTTCTAA
TACCTGGAATGCTGTTTTCCCGGGGATCGCAGTGGTGAGTAACCATGCATCATCAGGAGTACGGATAAAA
TGCTTGATGGTCGGAAGAGGCATAAATTCCGTCAGCCAGTTTAGTCTGACCATCTCATCTGTAACATCAT
TGGCAACGCTACCTTTGCCATGTTTCAGAAACAACTCTGGCGCATCGGGCTTCCCATACAATCGATAGAT
TGTCGCACCTGATTGCCCGACATTATCGCGAGCCCATTTATACCCATATAAATCAGCATCCATGTTGGAA
TTTAATCGCGGCCTAGAGCAAGACGTTTCCCGTTGAATATGGCTCATAACACCCCTTGTATTACTGTTTA
TGTAAGCAGACAGTTTTATTGTTCATGACCAAAATCCCTTAACGTGAGTTTTCGTTCCACTGAGCGTCAG
ACCCCGTAGAAAAGATCAAAGGATCTTC
Features (pLannotate 1.2.2; 21 found; start..end, strand, type, name):
      1..589     +  rep_origin     ori: high-copy-number ColE1/pMB1/pBR322/pUC origin of replication
    775..914     -  misc_feature   bom: basis of mobility region from pBR322
   1016..1207    -  CDS            rop: Rop protein, which maintains plasmids at low copy number; rop
   1224..1604    +  CDS            YPB1_ECOLX: Protein predicted: Swiss-Prot protein existence level 4. From Escherichia coli.
   1676..1967    -  CDS            TcR (fragment): tetracycline efflux protein; tet; confers resistance to tetracycline
   1982..2003    -  protein_bind   CAP binding site: CAP binding activates transcription in the presence of cAMP. E. coli catabolite activator protein
   2016..3098    -  CDS            lacI: lac repressor; lacI; The lac repressor binds to the lac operator to inhibit transcription in E. coli. This inhibition can be relieved by adding lactose or isopropyl-β-D-thiogalactopyranoside (IPTG).
   3099..3176    -  promoter       lacI promoter: lacI
   3184..3463    -  CDS            TcR (fragment): tetracycline efflux protein; tet; confers resistance to tetracycline
   3485..3503    +  promoter       T7 promoter: promoter for bacteriophage T7 RNA polymerase
   3504..3528    +  protein_bind   lac operator: The lac repressor binds to the lac operator to inhibit transcription in E. coli. This inhibition can be relieved by adding lactose or isopropyl-β-D-thiogalactopyranoside (IPTG). lac repressor encoded by lacI
   3543..3565    +  RBS            RBS: efficient ribosome binding site from bacteriophage T7 gene 10 (Olins and Rangwala, 1989)
   3578..3595    +  CDS            7xHis (fragment): 6xHis affinity tag
   3614..4267    +  CDS            GST26_SCHJA: Experimental evidence at protein level: Swiss-Prot protein existence level 1. GST isoenzymes appear to play a central role in the parasite detoxification system. Other functions are also suspected including a role in increasing the solubility of haematin in the parasite gut. From Schistosoma japonicum (Blood fluke).
   4307..4900    +  CDS            R1A_SARS2 (fragment): Experimental evidence at protein level: Swiss-Prot protein existence level 1. [Non-structural protein 10]: Plays a pivotal role in viral transcription by stimulating both nsp14 3'-5' exoribonuclease and nsp16 2'-O-methyltransferase activities. Therefore plays an essential role in viral mRNAs cap methylation. From Severe acute respiratory syndrome coronavirus 2 (2019-nCoV) (SARS-CoV-2).
   4944..4961    +  CDS            9xHis (fragment): 9xHis affinity tag
   4971..5020    +  CDS            SET1 (fragment): solubility-enhancement tag derived from T7 phage gene 10B
   5028..5075    +  terminator     T7 terminator: transcription terminator for bacteriophage T7 RNA polymerase
   5112..5540    +  rep_origin     f1 ori (sequence partly withheld): f1 bacteriophage origin of replication; arrow indicates direction of (+) strand synthesis
   5593..5650    +  promoter       AmpR promoter (fragment): bla
   5659..6474    -  CDS            KanR: aminoglycoside phosphotransferase; aph(3')-Ia; confers resistance to kanamycin in bacteria or G418 (Geneticin®) in eukaryotes
