[The description below was written by a language model from this plasmid's Addgene catalogue record and pLannotate feature annotations shown in this document.]
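Description:
pETM33_Nsp8 is a bacterial expression plasmid built on the pETM33 backbone, a pET-type vector, for producing SARS-CoV-2 non-structural protein 8 (Nsp8) in E. coli as a fusion with N-terminal His and GST tags. The sequenced plasmid is about 6.6 kb. It replicates from a ColE1/pMB1-family origin and retains the pBR322-derived bom site and rop gene. The catalogue lists it as high copy, although Rop normally moderates copy number. Selection is by kanamycin through an aph(3')-Ia resistance gene. An f1 origin is also present, along with remnants of a tetracycline resistance gene that are non-functional backbone fragments.

The expression cassette is driven by a T7 promoter followed immediately by a lac operator, with a T7 gene 10 ribosome binding site and a T7 terminator. The plasmid carries its own lacI gene, so transcription stays repressed until IPTG is added. Expression also requires a host that supplies T7 RNA polymerase, such as a BL21(DE3) derivative. The reading frame begins with a 6xHis tag, continues through Schistosoma japonicum glutathione S-transferase, and then enters the Nsp8 coding sequence. This synthetic insert is codon-optimised for E. coli and is annotated as a fragment of the viral replicase polyprotein encoded by ORF1ab. It was cloned between NcoI and EcoRI sites, both destroyed in the process. The depositor's insert ends in a stop codon, so the downstream His-tag and T7 gene 10-derived fragments detected by annotation are probably untranslated vector sequence. The dual tags allow nickel or glutathione affinity purification. According to the associated publication title, the protein was used to identify motif-based interactions between SARS-CoV-2 protein domains and human peptide ligands.
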