Addgene plasmid #156477: pETM33_Nsp8
Purpose: Bacterial expression of Sars-CoV2 Nsp8 protein with His-tag and GST-tag
Depositing lab: Ylva Ivarsson. Depositing organization: Uppsala University. Publication: Identification of motif-based interactions between SARS-CoV-2 protein domains and human peptide ligands pinpoint antiviral targets. Mihalic F, Benz C, Kassa E, Lindqvist R, Simonetti L, Inturi R, Aronsson H, Andersson E, Chi CN, Davey NE, Overby AK, Jemth P, Ivarsson Y. Nat Commun. 2023 Sep 13;14(1):5636. doi: 10.1038/s41467-023-41312-8. PubMed 37704626.
Backbone
  Vector backbone: pETM33
  Backbone size w/o insert (bp): 6017
  Vector type: Bacterial Expression
Growth in bacteria
  Bacterial resistance: Kanamycin, 50 μg/mL
  Growth temperature: 37°C
  Growth strain: DH5alpha
  Growth instructions: Growth in BL21 DE3 gold 37˚C after induction with 1mM 16hours 18˚C
  Copy number: High Copy
Gene/Insert
  Gene/Insert name: Nsp8
  Species: Synthetic; Severe acute respiratory syndrome coronavirus 2
  Mutation: Gene insert is codon optimized for Ecoli.
  Entrez Gene: ORF1ab (a.k.a. GU280_gp01)
  Promoter: T7/LacO
  Tag / fusion protein: His-GST (N terminal on backbone)
  Cloning method: Restriction Enzyme; 5′ cloning site Nco1 (destroyed during cloning); 3′ cloning site EcoR1 (destroyed during cloning)
  Sequencing primers: 5′ CGGATCTGGAAGTTCTGTTCC; 3′ GAGTGCGGCCGCAAGCTTG
Terms and licenses: Academic/Nonprofit Terms; Industry Terms: Not Available to Industry
Depositor comments: insert amino acid sequence: GAIASEFSSLPSYAAFATAQEAYEQAVANGDSEVVLKKLKKSLNVAKSEFDRDAAMQRKLEKMADQAMTQMYKQARSEDKRAKVTSAMQTMLFTMLRKLDNDALNNIINNARDGCVPLNIIPLTTAAKLMVVIPDYNTYKNTCDGTTFTYASALWEIQQVVDADSKIVQLSEISMDNSPNLAWPLIVTALRANSAVKLQx
How to cite: pETM33_Nsp8 was a gift from Ylva Ivarsson (Addgene plasmid # 156477 ; http://n2t.net/addgene:156477 ; RRID:Addgene_156477)
